Addgene plasmid #231150: esgRNA_NbSTM-5'UTR
Purpose: T-DNA encoding TRV2 with mobile gRNA targeting NbSTM-5?UTR
Depositing lab: Daniel Voytas. Depositing organization: University of Minnesota. Publication: Heritable, multinucleotide deletions in plants using viral delivery of a repair exonuclease and guide RNAs. Liu D, Myers EA, Xuan S, Prichard LE, Donahue LI, Ellison EE, Starker CG, Voytas DF. Plant Physiol. 2024 Mar 29;194(4):2229-2239. doi: 10.1093/plphys/kiae015. PubMed 38243587.
Backbone
  Vector backbone: pEE083
  Vector type: Plant Expression
Growth in bacteria
  Bacterial resistance: Kanamycin, 50 μg/mL
  Growth temperature: 37°C
  Growth strain: DH5alpha
  Copy number: High Copy
Gene/Insert
  Gene/Insert name: mobile gRNA targeting NbSTM-5?UTR
  gRNA/shRNA sequence: TTTCAGTAAGCATAAAACTC
  Species: Nicotiana benthamania
  Promoter: PEBV sub-genomic
  Cloning method: Restriction Enzyme; 5′ cloning site unknown (unknown if destroyed)
Terms and licenses: Academic/Nonprofit Terms; Industry Terms: Not Available to Industry
Depositor comments: also contains mobile sequences from tRNAIleu
How to cite: esgRNA_NbSTM-5'UTR was a gift from Daniel Voytas (Addgene plasmid # 231150 ; http://n2t.net/addgene:231150 ; RRID:Addgene_231150)
