[The description below was written by a language model from this plasmid's Addgene catalogue record and pLannotate feature annotations shown in this document.]
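Description:
esgRNA_NbSTM-5'UTR is a binary T-DNA plasmid built on the pEE083 backbone that carries a cDNA copy of tobacco rattle virus RNA2 (TRV2) engineered to deliver a mobile guide RNA in plants. The backbone has the usual features of an Agrobacterium binary vector. A pVS1 replicon (oriV, RepA and the StaA stability protein) maintains the plasmid in Agrobacterium, while a high-copy ColE1/pUC-type origin and the pBR322 bom site serve in E. coli. An aphA-3 kanamycin resistance gene provides bacterial selection. All of these elements lie outside the nopaline-type left and right border repeats. No plant selectable marker is annotated within the T-DNA.

Between the borders, an enhanced CaMV 35S promoter with a duplicated enhancer drives transcription of the TRV2 genome, which includes the viral capsid protein gene. Downstream of the coat protein, the record states that a pea early browning virus (PEBV) sub-genomic promoter expresses the guide. This promoter is not picked up in the feature table. The guide consists of a spacer directed at the 5′ UTR of the Nicotiana benthamiana STM gene joined to a Streptococcus pyogenes Cas9 scaffold, which is annotated as a tracrRNA fragment. It is followed directly by a tRNA element, which the depositor identifies as isoleucine tRNA sequence that acts as a mobility signal. The viral 3′ end, annotated as a tRNA-like-structure pseudoknot, is followed by a hammerhead ribozyme that trims the transcript and then by a NOS terminator. The short "9xHis" hit is probably an annotation artefact.

The construct is intended for Agrobacterium-mediated delivery, presumably alongside a TRV1 component, so that the replicating virus spreads the guide RNA systemically. The associated work used viral delivery of guide RNAs and a repair exonuclease to obtain heritable multinucleotide deletions in plants. The Cas9 nuclease itself is not encoded on this plasmid.
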