Features (pLannotate 1.2.2; 20 found; start..end, strand, type, name):
    361..400     +  ncRNA          TLS-PK6: Accession: RF01101 - Pseudoknot of tRNA-like structure
    396..451     +  ncRNA          Hammerhead 3: Accession: RF00008 - Hammerhead ribozyme (type III)
    461..479     +  CDS            9xHis (fragment): 9xHis affinity tag
    514..766     +  terminator     NOS terminator: nopaline synthase terminator and poly(A) signal
    788..812     +  misc_feature   RB T-DNA repeat: right border repeat from nopaline C58 T-DNA
   1152..1553    +  CDS            Y4CG_SINFN (fragment): Protein inferred from homology: Swiss-Prot protein existence level 3. From Sinorhizobium fredii (strain NBRC 101917 / NGR234).
   2113..2742    +  CDS            pVS1 StaA: stability protein from the Pseudomonas plasmid pVS1 (Heeb et al., 2000)
   3171..4244    +  CDS            pVS1 RepA: replication protein from the Pseudomonas plasmid pVS1 (Heeb et al., 2000)
   4310..4504    +  rep_origin     pVS1 oriV: origin of replication for the Pseudomonas plasmid pVS1 (Heeb et al., 2000)
   4707..4746    +  CDS            rop (fragment): Rop protein, which maintains plasmids at low copy number; rop
   4848..4988    +  misc_feature   bom: basis of mobility region from pBR322
   5174..5762    -  rep_origin     ori: high-copy-number ColE1/pMB1/pBR322/pUC origin of replication
   5870..5939    -  ncRNA          RNA-OUT: Accession: RF00240 - RNA-OUT
   7187..7981    -  CDS            KanR: aminoglycoside phosphotransferase; aphA-3; confers resistance to kanamycin
   8406..8430    +  misc_feature   LB T-DNA repeat: left border repeat from nopaline C58 T-DNA
   8533..8553    -  misc_feature   MCS (fragment): pUC18/19 multiple cloning site
   8628..9302    +  promoter       CaMV 35S promoter (enhanced): cauliflower mosaic virus 35S promoter with a duplicated enhancer region
   9862..10473   +  CDS            CP: CAPSD_TRVPP - Experimental evidence at protein level: Swiss-Prot protein existence level 1. Capsid protein self-assembles to form rod-shaped virions about 22 nm in diameter with a central canal enclosing the viral genomic RNA. From Tobacco rattle virus (isolate PpK20) (TRV).
  10877..10944   +  misc_RNA       tracrRNA (fragment): trans-activating CRISPR RNA for the Streptococcus pyogenes CRISPR/Cas9 system
  10948..11021   +  ncRNA          tRNA: Accession: RF00005 - tRNA
>Addgene plasmid #231150 | esgRNA_NbSTM-5'UTR | addgene full sequence | sequence record 459124 | Addgene NGS Result
CCGGGCATGTCCCGAAGACATTAAACTACGGTTCTTTAAGTAGATCCGTGTCTGAAGTTTTAGGTTCAAT
TTAAACCTACGAGATTGACATTCTCGACTGATCTTGATTGATCGGTAAGTCTTTTGTAATTTAATTTTCT
TTTTGATTTTATTTTAAATTGTTATCTGTTTCTGTGTATAGACTGTTTGAGATCGGCGTTTGGCCGACTC
ATTGTCTTACCATAGGGGAACGGACTTTGTTTGTGTTGTTATTTTATTTGTATTTTATTAAAATTCTCAA
CGATCTGAAAAAGCCTCGCGGCTAAGAGATTGTTGGGGGGTGAGTAAGTACTTTTAAAGTGATGATGGTT
ACAAAGGCAAAAGGGGTAAAACCCCTCGCCTACGTAAGCGTTATTACGCCCGTCTGTACTTATATCAGTA
CACTGACGAGTCCCTAAAGGACGAAACGGGAGAACGCTAGCCACCACCACCACCACCACGTGTGAATTAC
AGGTGACCAGCTCGAATTTCCCCGATCGTTCAAACATTTGGCAATAAAGTTTCTTAAGATTGAATCCTGT
TGCCGGTCTTGCGATGATTATCATATAATTTCTGTTGAATTACGTTAAGCATGTAATAATTAACATGTAA
TGCATGACGTTATTTATGAGATGGGTTTTTATGATTAGAGTCCCGCAATTATACATTTAATACGCGATAG
AAAACAAAATATAGCGCGCAAACTAGGATAAATTATCGCGCGCGGTGTCATCTATGTTACTAGATCGGGA
ATTAAACTATCAGTGTTTGACAGGATATATTGGCGGGTAAACCTAAGAGAAAAGAGCGTTTATTAGAATA
ATCGGATATTTAAAAGGGCGTGAAAAGGTTTATCCGTTCGTCCATTTGTATGTGCATGCCAACCACAGGG
TTCCCCTCGGGATCAAAGTACTTTGATCCAACCCCTCCGCTGCTATAGTGCAGTCGGCTTCTGACGTTCA
GTGCAGCCGTCTTCTGAAAACGACATGTCGCACAAGTCCTAAGTTACGCGACAGGCTGCCGCCCTGCCCT
TTTCCTGGCGTTTTCTTGTCGCGTGTTTTAGTCGCATAAAGTAGAATACTTGCGACTAGAACCGGAGACA
TTACGCCATGAACAAGAGCGCCGCCGCTGGCCTGCTGGGCTATGCCCGCGTCAGCACCGACGACCAGGAC
TTGACCAACCAACGGGCCGAACTGCACGCGGCCGGCTGCACCAAGCTGTTTTCCGAGAAGATCACCGGCA
CCAGGCGCGACCGCCCGGAGCTGGCCAGGATGCTTGACCACCTACGCCCTGGCGACGTTGTGACAGTGAC
CAGGCTAGACCGCCTGGCCCGCAGCACCCGCGACCTACTGGACATTGCCGAGCGCATCCAGGAGGCCGGC
GCGGGCCTGCGTAGCCTGGCAGAGCCGTGGGCCGACACCACCACGCCGGCCGGCCGCATGGTGTTGACCG
TGTTCGCCGGCATTGCCGAGTTCGAGCGTTCCCTAATCATCGACCGCACCCGGAGCGGGCGCGAGGCCGC
CAAGGCCCGAGGCGTGAAGTTTGGCCCCCGCCCTACCCTCACCCCGGCACAGATCGCGCACGCCCGCGAG
CTGATCGACCAGGAAGGCCGCACCGTGAAAGAGGCGGCTGCACTGCTTGGCGTGCATCGCTCGACCCTGT
ACCGCGCACTTGAGCGCAGCGAGGAAGTGACGCCCACCGAGGCCAGGCGGCGCGGTGCCTTCCGTGAGGA
CGCATTGACCGAGGCCGACGCCCTGGCGGCCGCCGAGAATGAACGCCAAGAGGAACAAGCATGAAACCGC
ACCAGGACGGCCAGGACGAACCGTTTTTCATTACCGAAGAGATCGAGGCGGAGATGATCGCGGCCGGGTA
CGTGTTCGAGCCGCCCGCGCACGTCTCAACCGTGCGGCTGCATGAAATCCTGGCCGGTTTGTCTGATGCC
AAGCTGGCGGCCTGGCCGGCCAGCTTGGCCGCTGAAGAAACCGAGCGCCGCCGTCTAAAAAGGTGATGTG
TATTTGAGTAAAACAGCTTGCGTCATGCGGTCGCTGCGTATATGATGCGATGAGTAAATAAACAAATACG
CAAGGGGAACGCATGAAGGTTATCGCTGTACTTAACCAGAAAGGCGGGTCAGGCAAGACGACCATCGCAA
CCCATCTAGCCCGCGCCCTGCAACTCGCCGGGGCCGATGTTCTGTTAGTCGATTCCGATCCCCAGGGCAG
TGCCCGCGATTGGGCGGCCGTGCGGGAAGATCAACCGCTAACCGTTGTCGGCATCGACCGCCCGACGATT
GACCGCGACGTGAAGGCCATCGGCCGGCGCGACTTCGTAGTGATCGACGGAGCGCCCCAGGCGGCGGACT
TGGCTGTGTCCGCGATCAAGGCAGCCGACTTCGTGCTGATTCCGGTGCAGCCAAGCCCTTACGACATATG
GGCCACCGCCGACCTGGTGGAGCTGGTTAAGCAGCGCATTGAGGTCACGGATGGAAGGCTACAAGCGGCC
TTTGTCGTGTCGCGGGCGATCAAAGGCACGCGCATCGGCGGTGAGGTTGCCGAGGCGCTGGCCGGGTACG
AGCTGCCCATTCTTGAGTCCCGTATCACGCAGCGCGTGAGCTACCCAGGCACTGCCGCCGCCGGCACAAC
CGTTCTTGAATCAGAACCCGAGGGCGACGCTGCCCGCGAGGTCCAGGCGCTGGCCGCTGAAATTAAATCA
AAACTCATTTGAGTTAATGAGGTAAAGAGAAAATGAGCAAAAGCACAAACACGCTAAGTGCCGGCCGTCC
GAGCGCACGCAGCAGCAAGGCTGCAACGTTGGCCAGCCTGGCAGACACGCCAGCCATGAAGCGGGTCAAC
TTTCAGTTGCCGGCGGAGGATCACACCAAGCTGAAGATGTACGCGGTACGCCAAGGCAAGACCATTACCG
AGCTGCTATCTGAATACATCGCGCAGCTACCAGAGTAAATGAGCAAATGAATAAATGAGTAGATGAATTT
TAGCGGCTAAAGGAGGCGGCATGGAAAATCAAGAACAACCAGGCACCGACGCCGTGGAATGCCCCATGTG
TGGAGGAACGGGCGGTTGGCCAGGCGTAAGCGGCTGGGTTGCCTGCCGGCCCTGCAATGGCACTGGAACC
CCCAAGCCCGAGGAATCGGCGTGAGCGGTCGCAAACCATCCGGCCCGGTACAAATCGGCGCGGCGCTGGG
TGATGACCTGGTGGAGAAGTTGAAGGCCGCGCAGGCCGCCCAGCGGCAACGCATCGAGGCAGAAGCACGC
CCCGGTGAATCGTGGCAAGCGGCCGCTGATCGAATCCGCAAAGAATCCCGGCAACCGCCGGCAGCCGGTG
CGCCGTCGATTAGGAAGCCGCCCAAGGGCGACGAGCAACCAGATTTTTTCGTTCCGATGCTCTATGACGT
GGGCACCCGCGATAGTCGCAGCATCATGGACGTGGCCGTTTTCCGTCTGTCGAAGCGTGACCGACGAGCT
GGCGAGGTGATCCGCTACGAGCTTCCAGACGGGCACGTAGAGGTTTCCGCAGGGCCGGCCGGCATGGCCA
GTGTGTGGGATTACGACCTGGTACTGATGGCGGTTTCCCATCTAACCGAATCCATGAACCGATACCGGGA
AGGGAAGGGAGACAAGCCCGGCCGCGTGTTCCGTCCACACGTTGCGGACGTACTCAAGTTCTGCCGGCGA
GCCGATGGCGGAAAGCAGAAAGACGACCTGGTAGAAACCTGCATTCGGTTAAACACCACGCACGTTGCCA
TGCAGCGTACGAAGAAGGCCAAGAACGGCCGCCTGGTGACGGTATCCGAGGGTGAAGCCTTGATTAGCCG
CTACAAGATCGTAAAGAGCGAAACCGGGCGGCCGGAGTACATCGAGATCGAGCTAGCTGATTGGATGTAC
CGCGAGATCACAGAAGGCAAGAACCCGGACGTGCTGACGGTTCACCCCGATTACTTTTTGATCGATCCCG
GCATCGGCCGTTTTCTCTACCGCCTGGCACGCCGCGCCGCAGGCAAGGCAGAAGCCAGATGGTTGTTCAA
GACGATCTACGAACGCAGTGGCAGCGCCGGAGAGTTCAAGAAGTTCTGTTTCACCGTGCGCAAGCTGATC
GGGTCAAATGACCTGCCGGAGTACGATTTGAAGGAGGAGGCGGGGCAGGCTGGCCCGATCCTAGTCATGC
GCTACCGCAACCTGATCGAGGGCGAAGCATCCGCCGGTTCCTAATGTACGGAGCAGATGCTAGGGCAAAT
TGCCCTAGCAGGGGAAAAAGGTCGAAAAGGTCTCTTTCCTGTGGATAGCACGTACATTGGGAACCCAAAG
CCGTACATTGGGAACCGGAACCCGTACATTGGGAACCCAAAGCCGTACATTGGGAACCGGTCACACATGT
AAGTGACTGATATAAAAGAGAAAAAAGGCGATTTTTCCGCCTAAAACTCTTTAAAACTTATTAAAACTCT
TAAAACCCGCCTGGCCTGTGCATAACTGTCTGGCCAGCGCACAGCCGAAGAGCTGCAAAAAGCGCCTACC
CTTCGGTCGCTGCGCTCCCTACGCCCCGCCGCTTCGCGTCGGCCTATCGCGGCCGCTGGCCGCTCAAAAA
TGGCTGGCCTACGGCCAGGCAATCTACCAGGGCGCGGACAAGCCGCGCCGTCGCCACTCGACCGCCGGCG
CCCACATCAAGGCACCCTGCCTCGCGCGTTTCGGTGATGACGGTGAAAACCTCTGACACATGCAGCTCCC
GGAGACGGTCACAGCTTGTCTGTAAGCGGATGCCGGGAGCAGACAAGCCCGTCAGGGCGCGTCAGCGGGT
GTTGGCGGGTGTCGGGGCGCAGCCATGACCCAGTCACGTAGCGATAGCGGAGTGTATACTGGCTTAACTA
TGCGGCATCAGAGCAGATTGTACTGAGAGTGCACCATATGCGGTGTGAAATACCGCACAGATGCGTAAGG
AGAAAATACCGCATCAGGCGCTCTTCCGCTTCCTCGCTCACTGACTCGCTGCGCTCGGTCGTTCGGCTGC
GGCGAGCGGTATCAGCTCACTCAAAGGCGGTAATACGGTTATCCACAGAATCAGGGGATAACGCAGGAAA
GAACATGTGAGCAAAAGGCCAGCAAAAGGCCAGGAACCGTAAAAAGGCCGCGTTGCTGGCGTTTTTCCAT
AGGCTCCGCCCCCCTGACGAGCATCACAAAAATCGACGCTCAAGTCAGAGGTGGCGAAACCCGACAGGAC
TATAAAGATACCAGGCGTTTCCCCCTGGAAGCTCCCTCGTGCGCTCTCCTGTTCCGACCCTGCCGCTTAC
CGGATACCTGTCCGCCTTTCTCCCTTCGGGAAGCGTGGCGCTTTCTCATAGCTCACGCTGTAGGTATCTC
AGTTCGGTGTAGGTCGTTCGCTCCAAGCTGGGCTGTGTGCACGAACCCCCCGTTCAGCCCGACCGCTGCG
CCTTATCCGGTAACTATCGTCTTGAGTCCAACCCGGTAAGACACGACTTATCGCCACTGGCAGCAGCCAC
TGGTAACAGGATTAGCAGAGCGAGGTATGTAGGCGGTGCTACAGAGTTCTTGAAGTGGTGGCCTAACTAC
GGCTACACTAGAAGGACAGTATTTGGTATCTGCGCTCTGCTGAAGCCAGTTACCTTCGGAAAAAGAGTTG
GTAGCTCTTGATCCGGCAAACAAACCACCGCTGGTAGCGGTGGTTTTTTTGTTTGCAAGCAGCAGATTAC
GCGCAGAAAAAAAGGATCTCAAGAAGATCCTTTGATCTTTTCTACGGGGTCTGACGCTCAGTGGAACGAA
AACTCACGTTAAGGGCTGATGAATCCCCTAATGATTTTTATCAAAATCATTAAGTTAAGGTAGATACACA
TCTTGTCATATGATCAAATGGTTTCGCCAAAAATCAATAATCAGACAACAAAATGTGCGAACTCGATATT
TTACACGACTCTCTTTACCAATTCTGCCCCGAATTACACTTAAAACGACTCAACAGCTTAACGTTGGCTT
GCCACGCCTTACTTGACTGTAAAACTCTCACTCTTACCGAACTTGGCCGTAACCTGCCAACCAAAGCGAG
AACAAAACATAACATCAAACGAATCGACCGATTGTTAGGTAATCGTCACCTCCACAAAGAGCGACTCGCT
GTATACCGTTGGCATGCTAGCTTTATCTGTTCGGGCAATACGATGCCCATTGTACTTGTTGACTGGTCTG
ATATCCGTGAGCAAAAACGGCTTATGGTATTGCGAGCTTCAGTCGCACTACACGGTCGTTCTGTTACTCT
TTATGAGAAAGCGTTCCCGCTTTCAGAGCAATGTTCAAAGAAAGCTCATGACCAATTTCTAGCCGACCTT
GCGAGCATTCTACCGAGTAACACCACACCGCTCATTGTCAGTGATGCTGGCTTTAAAGTGCCATGGTATA
AATCCGTTGAGAAGCTGGGTTGGTACTGGTTAAGTCGAGTAAGAGGAAAAGTACAATATGCAGACCTAGG
AGCGGAAAACTGGAAACCTATCAGCAACTTACATGATATGTCATCTAGTCACTCAAAGACTTTAGGCTAT
AAGAGGCTGACTAAAAGCAATCCAATCTCATGCCAAATTCTATTGTATAAATCTCGCTCTAAAGGCCGAA
AAAATCAGCGCTCGACACGGACTCATTGTCACCACCCGTCACCTAAAATCTACTCAGCGTCGGCAAAGGA
GCCATGGATTCTAGCAACTAACTTACCTGTTGAAATTCGAACACCCAAACAACTTGTTAATATCTATTCG
AAGCGAATGCAGATTGAAGAAACCTTCCGAGACTTGAAAAGTCCTGCCTACGGACTAGGCCTACGCCATA
GCCGAACGAGCAGCTCAGAGCGTTTTGATATCATGCTGCTAATCGCCCTGATGCTTCAACTAACATGTTG
GCTTGCGGGCGTTCATGCTCAGAAACAAGGTTGGGACAAGCACTTCCAGGCTAACACAGTCAGAAATCGA
AACGTACTCTCAACAGTTCGCTTAGGCATGGAAGTTTTGCGGCATTCTGGCTACACAATAACAAGGGAAG
ACTCACTCGTGGCTGCAACCCTGCTTACTCAAAATCTATTCACACATGGTTACGTTTTGGGGAAATTATG
AGGGGATCTCTCAGCGTTAAGGGATTTTGGTCATGCATTCTAGGTACTAAAACAATTCATCCAGTAAAAT
ATAATATTTTATTTTCTCCCAATCAGGCTTGATCCCCAGTAAGTCAAAAAATAGCTCGACATACTGTTCT
TCCCCGATATCCTCCCTGATCGACCGGACGCAGAAGGCAATGTCATACCACTTGTCCGCCCTGCCGCTTC
TCCCAAGATCAATAAAGCCACTTACTTTGCCATCTTTCACAAAGATGTTGCTGTCTCCCAGGTCGCCGTG
GGAAAAGACAAGTTCCTCTTCGGGCTTTTCCGTCTTTAAAAAATCATACAGCTCGCGCGGATCTTTAAAT
GGAGTGTCTTCTTCCCAGTTTTCGCAATCCACATCGGCCAGATCGTTATTCAGTAAGTAATCCAATTCGG
CTAAGCGGCTGTCTAAGCTATTCGTATAGGGACAATCCGATATGTCGATGGAGTGAAAGAGCCTGATGCA
CTCCGCATACAGCTCGATAATCTTTTCAGGGCTTTGTTCATCTTCATACTCTTCCGAGCAAAGGACGCCA
TCGGCCTCACTCATGAGCAGATTGCTCCAGCCATCATGCCGTTCAAAGTGCAGGACCTTTGGAACAGGCA
GCTTTCCTTCCAGCCATAGCATCATGTCCTTTTCCCGTTCCACATCATAGGTGGTCCCTTTATACCGGCT
GTCCGTCATTTTTAAATATAGGTTTTCATTTTCTCCCACCAGCTTATATACCTTAGCAGGAGACATTCCT
TCCGTATCTTTTACGCAGCGGTATTTTTCGATCAGTTTTTTCAATTCCGGTGATATTCTCATTTTAGCCA
TTTATTATTTCCTTCCTCTTTTCTACAGTATTTAAAGATACCCCAAGAAGCTAATTATAACAAGACGAAC
TCCAATTCACTGTTCCTTGCATTCTAAAACCTTAAATACCAGAAAACAGCTTTTTCAAAGTTGTTTTCAA
AGTTGGCGTATAACATAGTATCGACGGAGCCGATTTTGAAACCGCGGTGATCACAGGCAGCAACGCTCTG
TCATCGTTACAATCAACATGCTACCCTCCGCGAGATCATCCGTGTTTCAAACCCGGCAGCTTAGTTGCCG
TTCTTCCGAATAGCATCGGTAACATGAGCAAAGTCTGCCGCCTTACAACGGCTCTCCCGCTGACGCCGTC
CCGGACTGATGGGCTGCCTGTATCGAGTGGTGATTTTGTGCCGAGCTGCCGGTCGGGGAGCTGTTGGCTG
GCTGGTGGCAGGATATATTGTGGTGTAAACAAATTGACGCTTAGACAACTTAATAACACATTGCGGACGT
TTTTAATGTACTGAATTAACGCCGAATTAATTCCTAGGCCACCATGTTGGGCCCGGCGCGCCAAGCTTGC
ATGCCTGCAGGTCAACATGGTGGAGCACGACACTCTCGTCTACTCCAAGAATATCAAAGATACAGTCTCA
GAAGACCAGAGGGCTATTGAGACTTTTCAACAAAGGGTAATATCGGGAAACCTCCTCGGATTCCATTGCC
CAGCTATCTGTCACTTCATCGAAAGGACAGTAGAAAAGGAAGATGGCTTCTACAAATGCCATCATTGCGA
TAAAGGAAAGGCTATCGTTCAAGATGCCTCTACCGACAGTGGTCCCAAAGATGGACCCCCACCCACGAGG
AACATCGTGGAAAAAGAAGACGTTCCAACCACGTCTTCAAAGCAAGTGGATTGATGTGATGGTCAACATG
GTGGAGCACGACACTCTCGTCTACTCCAAGAATATCAAAGATACAGTCTCAGAAGACCAGAGGGCTATTG
AGACTTTTCAACAAAGGGTAATATCGGGAAACCTCCTCGGATTCCATTGCCCAGCTATCTGTCACTTCAT
CGAAAGGACAGTAGAAAAGGAAGATGGCTTCTACAAATGCCATCATTGCGATAAAGGAAAGGCTATCGTT
CAAGATGCCTCTACCGACAGTGGTCCCAAAGATGGACCCCCACCCACGAGGAACATCGTGGAAAAAGAAG
ACGTTCCAACCACGTCTTCAAAGCAAGTGGATTGATGTGATATCTCCACTGACGTAAGGGATGACGCACA
ATCCCACTATCCTTCGCAAGACCCTTCCTCTATATAAGGAAGTTCATTTCATTTGGAGAGGATAAAACAT
TGCACCTATGGTGTTGCCCTGGCTGGGGTATGTCAGTGATCGCAGTAGAATGTACTAATTGACAAGTTGG
AGAATACGGTAGAACGTCCTTATCCAACACAGCCTTTATCCCTCTCCCTGACGAGGTTTTTGTCAGTGTA
ATATTTCTTTTTGAACTATCCAGCTTAGTACCGTACGGGAAAGTGACTGGTGTGCTTATCTTTGAAATGT
TACTTTGGGTTTCGGTTCTTTAGGTTAGTAAGAAAGCACTTGTCTTCTCATACAAAGGAAAACCTGAGAC
GTATCGCTTACGAAAGTAGCAATGAAAGAAAGGTGGTGGTTTTAATCGCTACCGCAAAAACGATGGGGTC
GTTTTAATTAACTTCTCCTACGCAAGCGTCTAAACGGACGTTGGGGTTTTGCTAGTTTCTTTAGAGAAAA
CTAGCTAAGTCTTTAATGTTATCATTAGAGATGGCATAAATATAATACTTGTGTCTGCTGATAAGATCAT
TTTAATTTGGACGATTAGACTTGTTGAACTACAGGTTACTGAATCACTTGCGCTAATCAACATGGGAGAT
ATGTACGATGAATCATTTGACAAGTCGGGCGGTCCTGCTGACTTGATGGACGATTCTTGGGTGGAATCAG
TTTCGTGGAAAGATCTGTTGAAGAAGTTACACAGCATAAAATTTGCACTACAGTCTGGTAGAGATGAGAT
CACTGGGTTACTAGCGGCACTGAATAGACAGTGTCCTTATTCACCATATGAGCAGTTTCCAGATAAGAAG
GTGTATTTCCTTTTAGACTCACGGGCTAACAGTGCTCTTGGTGTGATTCAGAACGCTTCAGCGTTCAAGA
GACGAGCTGATGAGAAGAATGCAGTGGCGGGTGTTACAAATATTCCTGCGAATCCAAACACAACGGTTAC
GACGAACCAAGGGAGTACTACTACTACCAAGGCGAACACTGGCTCGACTTTGGAAGAAGACTTGTACACT
TATTACAAATTCGATGATGCCTCTACAGCTTTCCACAAATCTCTAACTTCGTTAGAGAACATGGAGTTGA
AGAGTTATTACCGAAGGAACTTTGAGAAAGTATTCGGGATTAAGTTTGGTGGAGCAGCTGCTAGTTCATC
TGCACCGCCTCCAGCGAGTGGAGGTCCGATACGTCCTAATCCCTAGGGATTTAAGGACGTGAACTCTGTT
GAGATCTCTGTGAAATTCAGAGGGTGGGTGATACCATATTCACTGATGCCATTAGCGACATCTAAATAGG
GCTAATTGTGACTAATTTGAGGGAATTTCCTTTACCATTGACGTCAGTGTCGTTGGTAGCATTTGAGTTT
CGGAGCATCTTGTTCTGGGGTTTCACACTATCTTTAGAGAAAGTGTTAAGTTAATTAAGTTATCTTAATT
AAGAGCATAATTATACTGATTTGTCTCTCGTTGATAGAGTCTATCATTCTGTTACTAAAAATTTGACAAC
TCGGTTTGCTGACCTACTGGTTACTGTATCACTTACCCGAGTTAACGAGTCTAGAAACTTTCAGTAAGCA
TAAAACTCGTTTAAGAGCTATGCTGGAAACAGCATAGCAAGTTTAAATAAGGCTAGTCCGTTATCAACTT
GAAAAAGTGGCACCGAGTCGGTGCTCCCGCTCCCGTAGCTCAGTTGGTTAGAGCGTTGGTCTTATGAGCC
GAAGGTCGCGGGTTCGAGCCCCGCCGGAAGCAAGTG
